>Addgene plasmid #66479 | PK2-Tango | depositor partial sequence | sequence record 113571 | empty Tango
GACGGATCGGGAGATCTCCCGATCCCCTATGGTGCACTCTCAGTACAATCTGCTCTGATGCCGCATAGTT
AAGCCAGTATCTGCTCCCTGCTTGTGTGTTGGAGGTCGCTGAGTAGTGCGCGAGCAAAATTTAAGCTACA
ACAAGGCAAGGCTTGACCGACAATTGCATGAAGAATCTGCTTAGGGTTAGGCGTTTTGCGCTGCTTCGCG
ATGTACGGGCCAGATATACGCGTTGACATTGATTATTGACTAGTTATTAATAGTAATCAATTACGGGGTC
ATTAGTTCATAGCCCATATATGGAGTTCCGCGTTACATAACTTACGGTAAATGGCCCGCCTGGCTGACCG
CCCAACGACCCCCGCCCATTGACGTCAATAATGACGTATGTTCCCATAGTAACGCCAATAGGGACTTTCC
ATTGACGTCAATGGGTGGAGTATTTACGGTAAACTGCCCACTTGGCAGTACATCAAGTGTATCATATGCC
AAGTACGCCCCCTATTGACGTCAATGACGGTAAATGGCCCGCCTGGCATTATGCCCAGTACATGACCTTA
TGGGACTTTCCTACTTGGCAGTACATCTACGTATTAGTCATCGCTATTACCATGGTGATGCGGTTTTGGC
AGTACATCAATGGGCGTGGATAGCGGTTTGACTCACGGGGATTTCCAAGTCTCCACCCCATTGACGTCAA
TGGGAGTTTGTTTTGGCACCAAAATCAACGGGACTTTCCAAAATGTCGTAACAACTCCGCCCCATTGACG
CAAATGGGCGGTAGGCGTGTACGGTGGGAGGTCTATATAAGCAGAGCTCTCTGGCTAACTAGAGAACCCA
CTGCTTACTGGCTTATCGAAATTAATACGACTCACTATAGGGAGACCCAAGCTGGCTAGCGTTTAAACTT
AAGCTTGGTACCGAGCTCGGATCCACTAGTCCAGTGTGGTGGAATTCTGCAGATATCCAGCACAGTGGCG
GCCGCGCCACCATGAAGACGATCATCGCCCTGAGCTACATCTTCTGCCTGGTATTCGCCGACTACAAGGA
CGATGATGACGCCAGCATCGATACCGGTGGACGCACCCCACCCAGCCTGGGTCCCCAAGATGAGTCCTGC
ACCACCGCCAGCTCCTCCCTGGCCAAGGACACTTCATCGACCGGTGAGAACCTGTACTTCCAGCTAAGAT
TAGATAAAAGTAAAGTGATTAACAGCGCATTAGAGCTGCTTAATGAGGTCGGAATCGAAGGTTTAACAAC
CCGTAAACTCGCCCAGAAGCTAGGTGTAGAGCAGCCTACATTGTATTGGCATGTAAAAAATAAGCGGGCT
TTGCTCGACGCCTTAGCCATTGAGATGTTAGATAGGCACCATACTCACTTTTGCCCTTTAGAAGGGGAAA
GCTGGCAAGATTTTTTACGTAATAACGCTAAAAGTTTTAGATGTGCTTTACTAAGTCATCGCGATGGAGC
AAAAGTACATTTAGGTACACGGCCTACAGAAAAACAGTATGAAACTCTCGAAAATCAATTAGCCTTTTTA
TGCCAACAAGGTTTTTCACTAGAGAATGCATTATATGCACTCAGCGCTGTGGGGCATTTTACTTTAGGTT
GCGTATTGGAAGATCAAGAGCATCAAGTCGCTAAAGAAGAAAGGGAAACACCTACTACTGATAGTATGCC
GCCATTATTACGACAAGCTATCGAATTATTTGATCACCAAGGTGCAGAGCCAGCCTTCTTATTCGGCCTT
GAATTGATCATATGCGGATTAGAAAAACAACTTAAATGTGAAAGTGGGTCCGCGTACAGCCGCGCGCGTA
CGAAAAACAATTACGGGTCTACCATCGAGGGCCTGCTCGATCTCCCGGACGACGACGCCCCCGAAGAGGC
GGGGCTGGCGGCTCCGCGCCTGTCCTTTCTCCCCGCGGGACACACGCGCAGACTGTCGACGGCCCCCCCG
ACCGATGTCAGCCTGGGGGACGAGCTCCACTTAGACGGCGAGGACGTGGCGATGGCGCATGCCGACGCGC
TAGACGATTTCGATCTGGACATGTTGGGGGACGGGGATTCCCCGGGTCCGGGATTTACCCCCCACGACTC
CGCCCCCTACGGCGCTCTGGATATGGCCGACTTCGAGTTTGAGCAGATGTTTACCGATGCCCTTGGAATT
GACGAGTACGGTGGGTAGCTCGAGTCTAGAGGGCCCGTTTAAACCCGCTGATCAGCCTCGACTGTGCCTT
CTAGTTGCCAGCCATCTGTTGTTTGCCCCTCCCCCGTGCCTTCCTTGACCCTGGAAGGTGCCACTCCCAC
TGTCCTTTCCTAATAAAATGAGGAAATTGCATCGCATTGTCTGAGTAGGTGTCATTCTATTCTGGGGGGT
GGGGTGGGGCAGGACAGCAAGGGGGAGGATTGGGAAGACAATAGCAGGCATGCTGGGGATGCGGTGGGCT
CTATGGCTTCTGAGGCGGAAAGAACCAGCTGGGGCTCTAGGGGGTATCCCC
[124 nt withheld, positions 2502-2625]
C
[91 nt withheld, positions 2627-2717]
A
[49 nt withheld, positions 2719-2767]
CCTTTGACGTTGGAGTCCACGTTCTTT
[37 nt withheld, positions 2795-2831]
ACCCTATCTCGGTCTATTCTTTTGATTTATAAGGGATTTTGCCGATTTCGGCCTATTGGTTAAAAAATGA
GCTGATTTAACAAAAATTTAACGCGAATTAATTCTGTGGAATGTGTGTCAGTTAGGGTGTGGAAAGTCCC
CAGGCTCCCCAGCAGGCAGAAGTATGCAAAGCATGCATCTCAATTAGTCAGCAACCAGGTGTGGAAAGTC
CCCAGGCTCCCCAGCAGGCAGAAGTATGCAAAGCATGCATCTCAATTAGTCAGCAACCATAGTCCCGCCC
CTAACTCCGCCCATCCCGCCCCTAACTCCGCCCAGTTCCGCCCATTCTCCGCCCCATGGCTGACTAATTT
TTTTTATTTATGCAGAGGCCGAGGCCGCCTCTGCCTCTGAGCTATTCCAGAAGTAGTGAGGAGGCTTTTT
TGGAGGCCTAGGCTTTTGCAAAAAGCTCCCGGGAGCTTGTATATCCATTTTCGGATCTGATCAAGAGACA
GGATGAGGATCGTTTCGCATGATTGAACAAGATGGATTGCACGCAGGTTCTCCGGCCGCTTGGGTGGAGA
GGCTATTCGGCTATGACTGGGCACAACAGACAATCGGCTGCTCTGATGCCGCCGTGTTCCGGCTGTCAGC
GCAGGGGCGCCCGGTTCTTTTTGTCAAGACCGACCTGTCCGGTGCCCTGAATGAACTGCAGGACGAGGCA
GCGCGGCTATCGTGGCTGGCCACGACGGGCGTTCCTTGCGCAGCTGTGCTCGACGTTGTCACTGAAGCGG
GAAGGGACTGGCTGCTATTGGGCGAAGTGCCGGGGCAGGATCTCCTGTCATCTCACCTTGCTCCTGCCGA
GAAAGTATCCATCATGGCTGATGCAATGCGGCGGCTGCATACGCTTGATCCGGCTACCTGCCCATTCGAC
CACCAAGCGAAACATCGCATCGAGCGAGCACGTACTCGGATGGAAGCCGGTCTTGTCGATCAGGATGATC
TGGACGAAGAGCATCAGGGGCTCGCGCCAGCCGAACTGTTCGCCAGGCTCAAGGCGCGCATGCCCGACGG
CGAGGATCTCGTCGTGACCCATGGCGATGCCTGCTTGCCGAATATCATGGTGGAAAATGGCCGCTTTTCT
GGATTCATCGACTGTGGCCGGCTGGGTGTGGCGGACCGCTATCAGGACATAGCGTTGGCTACCCGTGATA
TTGCTGAAGAGCTTGGCGGCGAATGGGCTGACCGCTTCCTCGTGCTTTACGGTATCGCCGCTCCCGATTC
GCAGCGCATCGCCTTCTATCGCCTTCTTGACGAGTTCTTCTGAGCGGGACTCTGGGGTTCGAAATGACCG
ACCAAGCGACGCCCAACCTGCCATCACGAGATTTCGATTCCACCGCCGCCTTCTATGAAAGGTTGGGCTT
CGGAATCGTTTTCCGGGACGCCGGCTGGATGATCCTCCAGCGCGGGGATCTCATGCTGGAGTTCTTCGCC
CACCCCAACTTGTTTATTGCAGCTTATAATGGTTACAAATAAAGCAATAGCATCACAAATTTCACAAATA
AAGCATTTTTTTCACTGCATTCTAGTTGTGGTTTGTCCAAACTCATCAATGTATCTTATCATGTCTGTAT
ACCGTCGACCTCTAGCTAGAGCTTGGCGTAATCATGGTCATAGCTGTTTCCTGTGTGAAATTGTTATCCG
CTCACAATTCCACACAACATACGAGCCGGAAGCATAAAGTGTAAAGCCTGGGGTGCCTAATGAGTGAGCT
AACTCACATTAATTGCGTTGCGCTCACTGCCCGCTTTCCAGTCGGGAAACCTGTCGTGCCAGCTGCATTA
ATGAATCGGCCAACGCGCGGGGAGAGGCGGTTTGCGTATTGGGCGCTCTTCCGCTTCCTCGCTCACTGAC
TCGCTGCGCTCGGTCGTTCGGCTGCGGCGAGCGGTATCAGCTCACTCAAAGGCGGTAATACGGTTATCCA
CAGAATCAGGGGATAACGCAGGAAAGAACATGTGAGCAAAAGGCCAGCAAAAGGCCAGGAACCGTAAAAA
GGCCGCGTTGCTGGCGTTTTTCCATAGGCTCCGCCCCCCTGACGAGCATCACAAAAATCGACGCTCAAGT
CAGAGGTGGCGAAACCCGACAGGACTATAAAGATACCAGGCGTTTCCCCCTGGAAGCTCCCTCGTGCGCT
CTCCTGTTCCGACCCTGCCGCTTACCGGATACCTGTCCGCCTTTCTCCCTTCGGGAAGCGTGGCGCTTTC
TCATAGCTCACGCTGTAGGTATCTCAGTTCGGTGTAGGTCGTTCGCTCCAAGCTGGGCTGTGTGCACGAA
CCCCCCGTTCAGCCCGACCGCTGCGCCTTATCCGGTAACTATCGTCTTGAGTCCAACCCGGTAAGACACG
ACTTATCGCCACTGGCAGCAGCCACTGGTAACAGGATTAGCAGAGCGAGGTATGTAGGCGGTGCTACAGA
GTTCTTGAAGTGGTGGCCTAACTACGGCTACACTAGAAGAACAGTATTTGGTATCTGCGCTCTGCTGAAG
CCAGTTACCTTCGGAAAAAGAGTTGGTAGCTCTTGATCCGGCAAACAAACCACCGCTGGTAGCGGTTTTT
TTGTTTGCAAGCAGCAGATTACGCGCAGAAAAAAAGGATCTCAAGAAGATCCTTTGATCTTTTCTACGGG
GTCTGACGCTCAGTGGAACGAAAACTCACGTTAAGGGATTTTGGTCATGAGATTATCAAAAAGGATCTTC
ACCTAGATCCTTTTAAATTAAAAATGAAGTTTTAAATCAATCTAAAGTATATATGAGTAAACTTGGTCTG
ACAGTTACCAATGCTTAATCAGTGAGGCACCTATCTCAGCGATCTGTCTATTTCGTTCATCCATAGTTGC
CTGACTCCCCGTCGTGTAGATAACTACGATACGGGAGGGCTTACCATCTGGCCCCAGTGCTGCAATGATA
CCGCGAGACCCACGCTCACCGGCTCCAGATTTATCAGCAATAAACCAGCCAGCCGGAAGGGCCGAGCGCA
GAAGTGGTCCTGCAACTTTATCCGCCTCCATCCAGTCTATTAATTGTTGCCGGGAAGCTAGAGTAAGTAG
TTCGCCAGTTAATAGTTTGCGCAACGTTGTTGCCATTGCTACAGGCATCGTGGTGTCACGCTCGTCGTTT
GGTATGGCTTCATTCAGCTCCGGTTCCCAACGATCAAGGCGAGTTACATGATCCCCCATGTTGTGCAAAA
AAGCGGTTAGCTCCTTCGGTCCTCCGATCGTTGTCAGAAGTAAGTTGGCCGCAGTGTTATCACTCATGGT
TATGGCAGCACTGCATAATTCTCTTACTGTCATGCCATCCGTAAGATGCTTTTCTGTGACTGGTGAGTAC
TCAACCAAGTCATTCTGAGAATAGTGTATGCGGCGACCGAGTTGCTCTTGCCCGGCGTCAATACGGGATA
ATACCGCGCCACATAGCAGAACTTTAAAAGTGCTCATCATTGGAAAACGTTCTTCGGGGCGAAAACTCTC
AAGGATCTTACCGCTGTTGAGATCCAGTTCGATGTAACCCACTCGTGCACCCAACTGATCTTCAGCATCT
TTTACTTTCACCAGCGTTTCTGGGTGAGCAAAAACAGGAAGGCAAAATGCCGCAAAAAAGGGAATAAGGG
CGACACGGAAATGTTGAATACTCATACTCTTCCTTTTTCAATATTATTGAAGCATTTATCAGGGTTATTG
TCTCATGAGCGGATACATATTTGAATGTATTTAGAAAAATAAACAAATAGGGGTTCCGCGCACATTTCCC
CGAAAAGTGCCACCTGACGTC
