>Addgene plasmid #66479 | PK2-Tango | depositor partial sequence | sequence record 113572 | PK2
ATGGCCGCCCAGAACGGGAATACAAGTTTTACTCCTAATTTTAACCCTCCACAGGACCACGCTTCATCCC
TGTCTTTCAACTTCAGTTATGGTGACTATGATTTGCCCATGGACGAGGATGAGGACATGACCAAAACTCG
GACATTCTTCGCTGCCAAAATCGTCATCGGTATCGCTTTGGCCGGCATCATGTTGGTATGCGGCATTGGA
AATTTCGTCTTCATCGCTGCGCTGACACGCTACAAGAAGCTGCGAAATCTGACAAACTTGTTGATCGCCA
ACTTGGCAATTTCCGACTTCCTCGTGGCCATTATCTGTTGTCCTTTTGAAATGGACTACTACGTCGTCAG
ACAGCTTAGTTGGGAGCATGGGCATGTTCTCTGTGCTAGCGTCAATTATCTGAGAACAGTGTCACTGTAT
GTGTCCACTAACGCCCTCCTGGCAATAGCCATTGACCGATATTTGGCTATAGTACATCCACTGAAACCAA
GGATGAATTATCAGACCGCCAGTTTTCTGATCGCACTCGTCTGGATGGTCTCAATTCTGATTGCGATTCC
ATCAGCTTACTTTGCGACTGAGACTGTACTCTTTATTGTGAAGAGCCAGGAAAAGATCTTCTGCGGACAG
ATCTGGCCAGTGGATCAGCAGCTTTATTACAAAAGCTACTTCCTGTTCATTTTTGGTGTGGAGTTTGTAG
GGCCCGTAGTTACAATGACACTGTGCTATGCCCGCATAAGCCGCGAACTGTGGTTTAAGGCTGTGCCGGG
ATTCCAGACCGAGCAGATCAGGAAGCGGCTCCGCTGTAGACGGAAAACTGTGCTCGTGCTTATGTGCATA
CTGACTGCCTACGTTCTGTGCTGGGCTCCATTCTACGGCTTTACCATCGTAAGAGACTTCTTTCCTACCG
TATTCGTGAAAGAAAAGCATTATCTGACAGCCTTCTACGTGGTCGAATGCATTGCAATGTCCAACTCCAT
GATAAACACGGTATGCTTCGTGACCGTGAAAAACAACACTATGAAGTATTTTAAGAAAATGATGCTGCTG
CATTGGAGGCCGTCTCAAAGAGGATCCAAGAGCAGCGCGGACTTGGATCTTCGCACTAATGGTGTGCCGA
CTACCGAGGAGGTGGACTGCATCCGCTTGAAG
