>Addgene plasmid #66479 | PK2-Tango | addgene partial sequence | sequence record 120485 | CMV-F 5'-CGCAAATGGGCGGTAGGCGTG-3'
GCTCTCTGGCTAACTAGAGAACCCACTGCTTACTGGCTTATCGAAATTAATACGACTCACTATAGGGAGA
CCCAAGCTGGCTAGCGTTTAAACTTAAGCTTGGTACCGAGCTCGGATCCACTAGTCCAGTGTGGTGGAAT
TCTGCAGATATCCAGCACAGTGGCGGCCGCGCCACCATGAAGACGATCATCGCCCTGAGCTACATCTTCT
GCCTGGTATTCGCCGACTACAAGGACGATGATGACGCCAGCATCGATATGGCCGCCCAGAACGGGAATAC
AAGTTTTACTCCTAATTTTAACCCTCCACAGGACCACGCTTCATCCCTGTCTTTCAACTTCAGTTATGGT
GACTATGATTTGCCCATGGACGAGGATGAGGACATGACCAAAACTCGGACATTCTTCGCTGCCAAAATCG
TCATCGGTATCGCTTTGGCCGGCATCATGTTGGTATGCGGCATTGGAAATTTCGTCTTCATCGCTGCGCT
GACACGCTACAAGAAGCTGCGAAATCTGACAAACTTGTTGATCGCCAACTTGGCAATTTCCGACTTCCTC
GTGGCCATTATCTGTTGTCCTTTTGAAATGGACTACTACGTCGTCAGACAGCTTAGTTGGGAGCATGGGC
ATGTTCTCTGTGCTAGCGTCAATTATCTGAGAACAGTGTCACTGTATGTGTCCACTAACGCCCTCCTGGC
AATAGCCATTGACCGATATTTGGCTATAGTACATCCACTGAAACCAAGGATGAATTATCAGACCGCCAGT
TTTCTGATCGCACTCGTCTGGATGGTCTCAATTCTGATTGCGATTCCATCAGCTTACTTTGCGACTGAGA
CTGTACTCTTTATTGTGAAGAGCCAGGAAAAGATCTTCTGCGGACAGATCTGGCCAGTGGATCA
