>Addgene plasmid #66479 | PK2-Tango | addgene partial sequence | sequence record 120486 | Tet-R 5'-GGCGAGTTTACGGGTTGTTA-3'
GCTCTAATGCGCTGTTAATCACTTTACTTTTATCTAATCTTAGCTGGAAGTACAGGTTCTCACCGGTCGA
TGAAGTGTCCTTGGCCAGGGAGGAGCTGGCGGTGGTGCAGGACTCATCTTGGGGACCCAGGCTGGGTGGG
GTGCGTCCACCGGTATCGATCTTCAAGCGGATGCAGTCCACCTCCTCGGTAGTCGGCACACCATTAGTGC
GAAGATCCAAGTCCGCGCTGCTCTTGGATCCTCTTTGAGACGGCCTCCAATGCAGCAGCATCATTTTCTT
AAAATACTTCATAGTGTTGTTTTTCACGGTCACGAAGCATACCGTGTTTATCATGGAGTTGGACATTGCA
ATGCATTCGACCACGTAGAAGGCTGTCAGATAATGCTTTTCTTTCACGAATACGGTAGGAAAGAAGTCTC
TTACGATGGTAAAGCCGTAGAATGGAGCCCAGCACAGAACGTAGGCAGTCAGTATGCACATAAGCACGAG
CACAGTTTTCCGTCTACAGCGGAGCCGCTTCCTGATCTGCTCGGTCTGGAATCCCGGCACAGCCTTAAAC
CACAGTTCGCGGCTTATGCGGGCATAGCACAGTGTCATTGTAACTACGGGCCCTACAAACTCCACACCAA
AAATGAACAGGAAGTAGCTTTTGTAATAAAGCTGCTGATCCACTGGCCAGATCTGTCCGCAGAAGATCTT
TTCCTGGCTCTTCACAATAAAGAGTACAGTCTCAGTCGCAAAGTAAGCTGATGGAATCGCAATCAGAATT
GAGACCATCCAGACGAGTGCGATCAGAAAACTGGCGGTCTGATAATTCATCCTTGGTTTCAGTGGATGTA
CTATAGCCAAATATCGGTCAATGGCTATTGCCAGGAGGGCGTTAGTGGACACATACAGTGACACTGTTCT
CAGATAATTGACGCTAGCACAGAGAACATGCCCATGCTCCCAACTAAGCTGTCTGACGACGTAGTAGTCC
ATTTCAAAAGGACAACAGAT
