[The description below was written by a language model from this plasmid's Addgene catalogue record.]
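Description:
PK2-Tango is a mammalian expression plasmid from the PRESTO-Tango collection, a set of constructs that express human G protein-coupled receptors in a form suited to parallel screening by transcriptional readout. It is built on an "empty Tango" backbone of about 6.6 kb that was itself derived from pcDNA3.1(+). In bacteria it is maintained as a high-copy plasmid under ampicillin selection. A neomycin resistance marker allows G418 selection of transfected mammalian cells.

The insert is a human sequence of about 1.15 kb named PK2, expressed from the CMV promoter. The record does not expand the name beyond placing it among the GPCRs of this collection. The backbone supplies an N-terminal FLAG tag, which can be used to detect the receptor. The insert was cloned between a NotI site at the 5′ end and a 3′ site listed as XhoI. The depositor comments place a tTA (tetracycline-controlled transactivator) sequence downstream, and they caution that most vectors in the series carry XbaI rather than XhoI after tTA. The site present in any given clone should therefore be confirmed by sequencing.

According to the stated purpose, the assay couples arrestin translocation to the activated receptor with transcriptional activation, so that receptor activation is converted into a reporter gene signal. The catalogue fields do not itemise the other fusion modules or the reporter system needed for this readout, and no feature table was provided. The plasmid was produced under an NIH programme aimed at providing tools for understudied members of druggable protein families. It is typically used for ligand screening and pharmacological profiling of this receptor, alone or across the wider GPCR panel.
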