Addgene plasmid #66479: PK2-Tango
Purpose: Expression of G protein-coupled receptors for PRESTO-Tango: parallel receptorome expression and screening via transcriptional output, with transcriptional activation following arrestin translocation
Depositing lab: Bryan Roth. Depositing organization: University of North Carolina at Chapel Hill. Publication: PRESTO-Tango as an open-source resource for interrogation of the druggable human GPCRome. Kroeze WK, Sassano MF, Huang XP, Lansu K, McCorvy JD, Giguere PM, Sciaky N, Roth BL. Nat Struct Mol Biol. 2015 May;22(5):362-9. doi: 10.1038/nsmb.3014. Epub 2015 Apr 20. PubMed 25895059.
Backbone
  Vector backbone: empty Tango
  Backbone size w/o insert (bp): 6632
  Vector type: Mammalian Expression
  Selectable markers: Neomycin (select with G418)
Growth in bacteria
  Bacterial resistance: Ampicillin, 100 μg/mL
  Growth temperature: 37°C
  Growth strain: DH5alpha
  Copy number: High Copy
Gene/Insert
  Gene/Insert name: PK2
  Species: H. sapiens (human)
  Insert size (bp): 1152
  Promoter: CMV
  Tag / fusion protein: FLAG (N terminal on backbone)
  Cloning method: Restriction Enzyme; 5′ cloning site NotI (not destroyed); 3′ cloning site XhoI (unknown if destroyed)
  Sequencing primers: 5′ CMV-F; 3′ Tet-R
Terms and licenses: Academic/Nonprofit Terms; Industry Terms: Not Available to Industry
Depositor comments: Please note: Most of the PRESTO-Tango vectors do not contain the XhoI cut site downstream of the tTA sequence and instead carry an XbaI site. If you need to perform an XhoI digest we recommend sequencing with a forward primer at the C-terminus of tTA to determine which of the two sites is present. Suggested primer: 5-gagctccacttagacggcgagg-3. Original backbone was pcDNA3.1(+). These plasmids were generated as part of the Illuminating the Druggable Genome (IDG) program sponsored by the NIH Common Fund. The goal of this program is to identify, gather, and distribute information and resources for proteins that currently are not well-studied yet belong to commonly drug-targeted protein families: protein kinases, non-olfactory G-protein coupled receptors (GPCRs), and ion channels. The IDG program is designed to develop fundamental research tools for understudied proteins, elucidate their function, and disseminate the IDG-related resources and data to the greater scientific community.
How to cite: PK2-Tango was a gift from Bryan Roth (Addgene plasmid # 66479 ; http://n2t.net/addgene:66479 ; RRID:Addgene_66479)
